>Addgene plasmid #14258 | pAG305GPD-ccdB-TAP | depositor full sequence | sequence record 7921 | Author sequence
TCGCGCGTTTCGGTGATGACGGTGAAAACCTCTGACACATGCAGCTCCCGGAGACGGTCACAGCTTGTCT
GTAAGCGGATGCCGGGAGCAGACAAGCCCGTCAGGGCGCGTCAGCGGGTGTTGGCGGGTGTCGGGGCTGG
CTTAACTATGCGGCATCAGAGCAGATTGTACTGAGAGTGCACCATATCGACTACGTCGTAAGGCCGTTTC
TGACAGAGTAAAATTCTTGAGGGAACTTTCACCATTATGGGAAATGGTTCAAGAAGGTATTGACTTAAAC
TCCATCAAATGGTCAGGTCATTGAGTGTTTTTTATTTGTTGTATTTTTTTTTTTTTAGAGAAAATCCTCC
AATATCAAATTAGGAATCGTAGTTTCATGATTTTCTGTTACACCTAACTTTTTGTGTGGTGCCCTCCTCC
TTGTCAATATTAATGTTAAAGTGCAATTCTTTTTCCTTATCACGTTGAGCCATTAGTATCAATTTGCTTA
CCTGTATTCCTTTACTATCCTCCTTTTTCTCCTTCTTGATAAATGTATGTAGATTGCGTATATAGTTTCG
TCTACCCTATGAACATATTCCATTTTGTAATTTCGTGTCGTTTCTATTATGAATTTCATTTATAAAGTTT
ATGTACAAATATCATAAAAAAAGAGAATCTTTTTAAGCAAGGATTTTCTTAACTTCTTCGGCGACAGCAT
CACCGACTTCGGTGGTACTGTTGGAACCACCTAAATCACCAGTTCTGATACCTGCATCCAAAACCTTTTT
AACTGCATCTTCAATGGCCTTACCTTCTTCAGGCAAGTTCAATGACAATTTCAACATCATTGCAGCAGAC
AAGATAGTGGCGATAGGGTCAACCTTATTCTTTGGCAAATCTGGAGCAGAACCGTGGCATGGTTCGTACA
AACCAAATGCGGTGTTCTTGTCTGGCAAAGAGGCCAAGGACGCAGATGGCAACAAACCCAAGGAACCTGG
GATAACGGAGGCTTCATCGGAGATGATATCACCAAACATGTTGCTGGTGATTATAATACCATTTAGGTGG
GTTGGGTTCTTAACTAGGATCATGGCGGCAGAATCAATCAATTGATGTTGAACCTTCAATGTAGGGAATT
CGTTCTTGATGGTTTCCTCCACAGTTTTTCTCCATAATCTTGAAGAGGCCAAAACATTAGCTTTATCCAA
GGACCAAATAGGCAATGGTGGCTCATGTTGTAGGGCCATGAAAGCGGCCATTCTTGTGATTCTTTGCACT
TCTGGAACGGTGTATTGTTCACTATCCCAAGCGACACCATCACCATCGTCTTCCTTTCTCTTACCAAAGT
AAATACCTCCCACTAATTCTCTGACAACAACGAAGTCAGTACCTTTAGCAAATTGTGGCTTGATTGGAGA
TAAGTCTAAAAGAGAGTCGGATGCAAAGTTACATGGTCTTAAGTTGGCGTACAATTGAAGTTCTTTACGG
ATTTTTAGTAAACCTTGTTCAGGTCTAACACTACCGGTACCCCATTTAGGACCACCCACAGCACCTAACA
AAACGGCATCAACCTTCTTGGAGGCTTCCAGCGCCTCATCTGGAAGTGGGACACCTGTAGCATCGATAGC
AGCACCACCAATTAAATGATTTTCGAAATCGAACTTGACATTGGAACGAACATCAGAAATAGCTTTAAGA
ACCTTAATGGCTTCGGCTGTGATTTCTTGACCAACGTGGTCACCTGGCAAAACGACGATCTTCTTAGGGG
CAGACATAGGGGCAGACATTAGAATGGTATATCCTTGAAATATATATATATATTGCTGAAATGTAAAAGG
TAAGAAAAGTTAGAAAGTAAGACGATTGCTAACCACCTATTGGAAAAAACAATAGGTCCTTAAATAATAT
TGTCAACTTCAAGTATTGTGATGCAAGCATTTAGTCATGAACGCTTCTCTATTCTATATGAAAAGCCGGT
TCCGGCCTCTCACCTTTCCTTTTTCTCCCAATTTTTCAGTTGAAAAAGGTATATGCGTCAGGCGACCTCT
GAAATTAACAAAAAATTTCCAGTCATCGAATTTGATTCTGTGCGATAGCGCCCCTGTGTGTTCTCGTTAT
GTTGAGGAAAAAAATAATGGTTGCTAAGAGATTCGAACTCTTGCATCTTACGATACCTGAGTATTCCCAC
AGTTAACTGCGGTCAAGATATTTCTTGAATCAGGCGCCTTAGACCGCTCGGCCAAACAACCAATTACTTG
TTGAGAAATAGAGTATAATTATCCTATAAATATAACGTTTTTGAACACACATGAACAAGGAAGTACAGGA
CAATTGATTTTGAAGAGAATGTGGATTTTGATGTAATTGTTGGGATTCCATTTTTAATAAGGCAATAATA
TTAGGTATGTGGATATACTAGAAGTTCTCCTCGAGGGTCGATATGCGGTGTGAAATACCGCACAGATGCG
TAAGGAGAAAATACCGCATCAGGAAATTGTAAACGTTAATATTTTGTTAAAATTCGCGTTAAATTTTTGT
TAAATCAGCTCATTTTTTAACCAATAGGCCGAAATCGGCAAAATCCCTTATAAATCAAAAGAATAGACCG
AGATAGGGT
[37 nt withheld, positions 2600-2636]
AAAGAACGTGGACTCCAACGTCAAAGG
[49 nt withheld, positions 2664-2712]
T
[91 nt withheld, positions 2714-2804]
G
[124 nt withheld, positions 2806-2929]
CGCGCCATTCGCCATTCAGGCTGCGCAACTGTTGGGAAGGGCGATCGGTGCGGGCCTCTTCGCTATTACG
CCAGCTGGCGAAGGGGGGATGTGCTGCAAGGCGATTAAGTTGGGTAACGCCAGGGTTTTCCCAGTCACGA
CGTTGTAAAACGACGGCCAGTGAATTGTAATACGACTCACTATAGGGCGAATTGGAGCTCTTCGAGTTTA
TCATTATCAATACTCGCCATTTCAAAGAATACGTAAATAATTAATAGTAGTGATTTTCCTAACTTTATTT
AGTCAAAAAATTAGCCTTTTAATTCTGCTGTAACCCGTACATGCCCAAAATAGGGGGCGGGTTACACAGA
ATATATAACACCGAAGGTGCCTGGGTGAACAGGTTTATTCCTGGCATCCACTAAATATAATGGAGCCCGC
TTTTTAAGCTGGCATCCAGAAAAAAAAAGAATCCCAGCACCAAAATATTGTTTTCTTCACCAACCATCAG
TTCATAGGTCCATTCTCTTAGCGCAACTACAGAGAACAGGGGCACAAACAGGCAAAAAACGGGCACAACC
TCAATGGAGTGATGCAACCTGCCTGGAGTAAATGATGACACAAGGCAATTGACCCACGCATGTATCTATC
TCATTTTCTTACACCTTCTATTACCTTCTGCTCTCTCTGATTTGGAAAAAGCTGAAAAAAAAGGTTGAAA
CCAGTTCCCTGAAATTATTCCCCTACTTGACTAATAAGTATATAAAGACGGTAGGTATTGATTGTAATTC
TGTAAATCTATTTCTTAAACTTCTTAAATTCTACTTTTATAGTTAGTCTTTTTTTTAGTTTTAAAACACC
AGAACTTAGTTTCGACGGATTCTAGAACTAGTGGATCCCCCATCACAAGTTTGTACAAAAAAGCTGAACG
AGAAACGTAAAATGATATAAATATCAATATATTAAATTAGATTTTGCATAAAAAACAGACTACATAATAC
TGTAAAACACAACATATCCAGTCACTATGGCGGCCGCATTAGGCACCCCAGGCTTTACACTTTATGCTTC
CGGCTCGTATAATGTGTGGATTTTGAGTTAGGATCCGTCGAGATTTTCAGGAGCTAAGGAAGCTAAAATG
GAGAAAAAAATCACTGGATATACCACCGTTGATATATCCCAATGGCATCGTAAAGAACATTTTGAGGCAT
TTCAGTCAGTTGCTCAATGTACCTATAACCAGACCGTTCAGCTGGATATTACGGCCTTTTTAAAGACCGT
AAAGAAAAATAAGCACAAGTTTTATCCGGCCTTTATTCACATTCTTGCCCGCCTGATGAATGCTCATCCG
GAATTCCGTATGGCAATGAAAGACGGTGAGCTGGTGATATGGGATAGTGTTCACCCTTGTTACACCGTTT
TCCATGAGCAAACTGAAACGTTTTCATCGCTCTGGAGTGAATACCACGACGATTTCCGGCAGTTTCTACA
CATATATTCGCAAGATGTGGCGTGTTACGGTGAAAACCTGGCCTATTTCCCTAAAGGGTTTATTGAGAAT
ATGTTTTTCGTCTCAGCCAATCCCTGGGTGAGTTTCACCAGTTTTGATTTAAACGTGGCCAATATGGACA
ACTTCTTCGCCCCCGTTTTCACCATGGGCAAATATTATACGCAAGGCGACAAGGTGCTGATGCCGCTGGC
GATTCAGGTTCATCATGCCGTCTGTGATGGCTTCCATGTCGGCAGAATGCTTAATGAATTACAACAGTAC
TGCGATGAGTGGCAGGGCGGGGCGTAAACGCCGCGTGGATCCGGCTTACTAAAAGCCAGATAACAGTATG
CGTATTTGCGCGCTGATTTTTGCGGTATAAGAATATATACTGATATGTATACCCGAAGTATGTCAAAAAG
AGGTATGCTATGAAGCAGCGTATTACAGTGACAGTTGACAGCGACAGCTATCAGTTGCTCAAGGCATATA
TGATGTCAATATCTCCGGTCTGGTAAGCACAACCATGCAGAATGAAGCCCGTCGTCTGCGTGCCGAACGC
TGGAAAGCGGAAAATCAGGAAGGGATGGCTGAGGTCGCCCGGTTTATTGAAATGAACGGCTCTTTTGCTG
ACGAGAACAGGGGCTGGTGAAATGCAGTTTAAGGTTTACACCTATAAAAGAGAGAGCCGTTATCGTCTGT
TTGTGGATGTACAGAGTGATATTATTGACACGCCCGGGCGACGGATGGTGATCCCCCTGGCCAGTGCACG
TCTGCTGTCAGATAAAGTCTCCCGTGAACTTTACCCGGTGGTGCATATCGGGGATGAAAGCTGGCGCATG
ATGACCACCGATATGGCCAGTGTGCCGGTCTCCGTTATCGGGGAAGAAGTGGCTGATCTCAGCCACCGCG
AAAATGACATCAAAAACGCCATTAACCTGATGTTCTGGGGAATATAAATGTCAGGCTCCCTTATACACAG
CCAGTCTGCAGGTCGACCATAGTGACTGGATATGTTGTGTTTTACAGTATTATGTAGTCTGTTTTTTATG
CAAAATCTAATTTAATATATTGATATTTATATCATTTTACGTTTCTCGTTCAGCTTTCTTGTACAAAGTG
GTGATGGGCTGCAGGAATTCGATATCAAGCTTATCGATAGGTGGACCAGGTGGTGGAATGAAGCGACGAT
GGAAAAAGAATTTCATAGCCGTCTCAGCAGCCAACCGCTTTAAGAAAATCTCATCCTCCGGGGCACTTGA
TTATGGTACCCCAACTACTGCTTCTGAAAATCTATATTTTCAAGGTGAACTAAAAACTGCTGCTTTGGCT
CAACATGCGATTAAGGGTGAAGCTCAAAAACTTAATGACTCTCAAGCTCCAAAAGCTGATGCGCAACAAA
ATAACTTCAACAAAGATCAACAAAGCGCCTTCTATGAAATCTTGAACATGCCTAACTTAAACGAAGCGCA
ACGTAACGGCTTCATTCAAAGTCTTAAAGACGACCCAAGCCAAAGCACTAACGTTTTAGGTGAAGCTAAA
AAATTAAACGAATCTCAAGCACCGAAAGCTGATAACAATTTCAACAAAGAACAACAAAATGCTTTCTATG
AAATCTTGAATATGCCTAACTTAAACGAAGAACAACGCAATGGTTTCATCCAAAGCTTAAAAGATGACCC
AAGCCAAAGTGCTAACCTATTGTCAGAAGCTAAAAAGTTAAATGAATCTCAAGCACCGAAAGCGGATAAC
AAATTCAACAAAGAACAACAAAATGCTTTCTATGAAATCTTACATTTACCTAACTTAAACGAAGAACAAC
GCAATGGTTTCATCCAAAGCCTAAAAGATGACCCAAGCCAAAGCGCTAACCTTTTAGCAGAAGCTAAAAA
GCTAAATGATGCTCAAGCACCAAAAGCTGACAACAAATTCAACAAAGAACAACAAAATGCTTTCTATGAA
ATTTTACATTTACCTAACTTAACTGAAGAACAACGTAACGGCTTCATCCAAAGCCTTAAAGACGATCCTT
CGGTGAGCAAAGAACAGTCACTCGAGTCATGTAATTAGTTATGTCACGCTTACATTCACGCCCTCCCCCC
ACATCCGCTCTAACCGAAAAGGAAGGAGTTAGACAACCTGAAGTCTAGGTCCCTATTTATTTTTTTATAG
TTATGTTAGTATTAAGAACGTTATTTATATTTCAAATTTTTCTTTTTTTTCTGTACAGACGCGTGTACGC
ATGTAACATTATACTGAAAACCTTGCTTGAGAAGGTTTTGGGACGCTCGAAGGCTTTAATTTGCGGCCGG
TACCCAGCTTTTGTTCCCTTTAGTGAGGGTTAATTCCGAGCTTGGCGTAATCATGGTCATAGCTGTTTCC
TGTGTGAAATTGTTATCCGCTCACAATTCCACACAACATAGGAGCCGGAAGCATAAAGTGTAAAGCCTGG
GGTGCCTAATGAGTGAGGTAACTCACATTAATTGCGTTGCGCTCACTGCCCGCTTTCCAGTCGGGAAACC
TGTCGTGCCAGCTGCATTAATGAATCGGCCAACGCGCGGGGAGAGGCGGTTTGCGTATTGGGCGCTCTTC
CGCTTCCTCGCTCACTGACTCGCTGCGCTCGGTCGTTCGGCTGCGGCGAGCGGTATCAGCTCACTCAAAG
GCGGTAATACGGTTATCCACAGAATCAGGGGATAACGCAGGAAAGAACATGTGAGCAAAAGGCCAGCAAA
AGGCCAGGAACCGTAAAAAGGCCGCGTTGCTGGCGTTTTTCCATAGGCTCGGCCCCCCTGACGAGCATCA
CAAAAATCGACGCTCAAGTCAGAGGTGGCGAAACCCGACAGGACTATAAAGATACCAGGCGTTCCCCCCT
GGAAGCTCCCTCGTGCGCTCTCCTGTTCCGACCCTGCCGCTTACCGGATACCTGTCCGCCTTTCTCCCTT
CGGGAAGCGTGGCGCTTTCTCAATGCTCACGCTGTAGGTATCTCAGTTCGGTGTAGGTCGTTCGCTCCAA
GCTGGGCTGTGTGCACGAACCCCCCGTTCAGCCCGACCGCTGCGCCTTATCCGGTAACTATCGTCTTGAG
TCCAACCCGGTAAGACACGACTTATCGCCACTGGCAGCAGCCACTGGTAACAGGATTAGCAGAGCGAGGT
ATGTAGGCGGTGCTACAGAGTTCTTGAAGTGGTGGCCTAACTACGGCTACACTAGAAGGACAGTATTTGG
TATCTGCGCTCTGCTGAAGCCAGTTACCTTCGGAAAAAGAGTTGGTAGCTCTTGATCCGGCAAACAAACC
ACCGCTGGTAGCGGTGGTTTTTTTGTTTGCAAGCAGCAGATTACGCGCAGAAAAAAAGGATCTCAAGAAG
ATCCTTTGATCTTTTCTACGGGGTCTGACGCTCAGTGGAACGAAAACTCACGTTAAGGGATTTTGGTCAT
GAGATTATCAAAAAGGATCTTCACCTAGATCCTTTTAAATTAAAAATGAAGTTTTAAATCAATCTAAAGT
ATATATGAGTAAACTTGGTCTGACAGTTACCAATGCTTAATCAGTGAGGCACCTATCTCAGCGATCTGTC
TATTTCGTTCATCCATAGTTGCCTGACTGCCCGTCGTGTAGATAACTACGATACGGGAGGGCTTACCATC
TGGCCCCAGTGCTGCAATGATACCGCGAGACCCACGCTCACCGGCTCCAGATTTATCAGCAATAAACCAG
CCAGCCGGAAGGGCCGAGCGCAGAAGTGGTCCTGCAACTTTATCCGCCTCCATCCAGTCTATTAATTGTT
GCCGGGAAGCTAGAGTAAGTAGTTCGCCAGTTAATAGTTTGCGCAACGTTGTTGCCATTGCTACAGGCAT
CGTGGTGTCACGCTCGTCGTTTGGTATGGCTTCATTCAGCTCCGGTTCCCAACGATCAAGGCGAGTTACA
TGATCCCCCATGTTGTGAAAAAAAGCGGTTAGCTCCTTCGGTCCTCCGATCGTTGTCAGAAGTAAGTTGG
CCGCAGTGTTATCACTCATGGTTATGGCAGCACTGCATAATTCTCTTACTGTCATGCCATCCGTAAGATG
CTTTTCTGTGACTGGTGAGTACTCAACCAAGTCATTCTGAGAATAGTGTATGCGGCGACCGAGTTGCTCT
TGCCCGGCGTCAATACGGGATAATACCGCGCCACATAGCAGAACTTTAAAAGTGCTCATCATTGGAAAAC
GTTCTTCGGGGCGAAAACTCTCAAGGATCTTACCGCTGTTGAGATCCAGTTCGATGTAACCCACTCGTGC
ACCCAACTGATCTTCAGCATCTTTTACTTTCACCAGCGTTTCTGGGTGAGCAAAAACAGGAAGGCAAAAT
GCCGCAAAAAAGGGAATAAGGGCGACACGGAAATGTTGAATACTCATACTCTTCCTTTTTCAATATTATT
GAAGCATTTATCAGGGTTATTGTCTCATGAGCGGATACATATTTGAATGTATTTAGAAAAATAAACAAAT
AGGGGTTCCGCGCACATTTCCCCGAAAAGTGCCACCTGACGTCTAAGAAACCATTATTATCATGACATTA
ACCTATAAAAATAGGCGTATCACGAGGCCCTTTCGTC
Features (pLannotate 1.2.2; 32 found; start..end, strand, type, name):
    137..187     +  misc_feature   bom (fragment): basis of mobility region from pBR322
    200..301     +  CDS            NFS1 (fragment): NFS1_YEAST - Also known as SPL1 From Saccharomyces cerevisiae (strain ATCC 204508 / S288c) (Baker's yeast).
    663..1757    -  CDS            LEU2: 3-isopropylmalate dehydrogenase, required for leucine biosynthesis; S. cerevisiae LEU2; yeast auxotrophic marker
   1770..2174    -  promoter       LEU2 promoter: S. cerevisiae LEU2
   2314..2391    -  CDS            YO192_YEAST (fragment): Experimental evidence at protein level: Swiss-Prot protein existence level 1. From Saccharomyces cerevisiae (strain ATCC 204508 / S288c) (Baker's yeast).
   2421..2473    +  misc_feature   bom (fragment): basis of mobility region from pBR322
   2474..2929    -  rep_origin     f1 ori (sequence partly withheld): f1 bacteriophage origin of replication; arrow indicates direction of (+) strand synthesis
   2937..3094    -  CDS            lacZα (fragment): LacZα fragment of β-galactosidase; lacZ fragment
   3097..3115    +  promoter       T7 promoter: promoter for bacteriophage T7 RNA polymerase
   3140..3784    +  promoter       GAP promoter: S. cerevisiae TDH3; promoter for glyceraldehyde-3-phosphate dehydrogenase
   3790..3810    +  misc_feature   MCS (fragment): pBluescript multiple cloning site
   3814..3938    +  protein_bind   attR1: mutant version of attR; recombination site for the Gateway® LR reaction LR Clonase™
   3963..3993    +  promoter       lac UV5 promoter: E. coli lac promoter with an "up" mutation
   4017..4046    +  promoter       cat promoter (fragment): promoter of the E. coli cat gene encoding chloramphenicol acetyltransferase
   4047..4706    +  CDS            CmR: chloramphenicol acetyltransferase; cat; confers resistance to chloramphenicol
   4888..5046    +  CDS            ccdA (fragment): CCDA_ECO57 - Also known as H, letA. Experimental evidence at protein level: Swiss-Prot protein existence level 1. Antitoxin component of a type II toxin-antitoxin (TA) system which inhibits the post-segregational killing (PSK) of plasmid-free cells, also referred to as a plasmid addiction system. Binds to and blocks the activity of CcdB; will also remove bound CcdB protein from the CcdB-GyrA complex by forming a CcdA-CcdB complex, a process termed rejuvenation. Functions as a transcriptional corepressor for the ccdAB operon, repression also requires CcdB (By similarity). From Escherichia coli
   5051..5353    +  CDS            ccdB: CCDB_ECOLI - Also known as G, letB, letD. Experimental evidence at protein level: Swiss-Prot protein existence level 1. Toxic component of a type II toxin-antitoxin (TA) system, functioning in plasmid maintainence. Responsible for the post- segregational killing (PSK) of plasmid-free cells, also referred to as a plasmid addiction system. Half-life of over 2 hours. Cell killing by CcdB is accompanied by filamentation, defects in chromosome and plasmid segregation, defects in cell division, formation of anucleate cells, decreased DNA synthesis and plasmid loss. Interferes with the activity of DN
   5397..5521    -  protein_bind   attR2: mutant version of attR; recombination site for the Gateway® LR reaction LR Clonase™
   5525..5558    +  misc_feature   MCS (fragment): pBluescript multiple cloning site
   5580..5657    +  CDS            CBP: calmodulin-binding peptide derived from skeletal muscle myosin light chain kinase; binds calmodulin with nanomolar affinity in the presence of calcium
   5778..5927    +  CDS            spa (fragment): SPA_STAAE - Experimental evidence at protein level: Swiss-Prot protein existence level 1. Plays a role in the inhibition of the host innate and adaptive immune responses. Possesses five immunoglobulin-binding domains that capture both the fragment crystallizable region (Fc region) and the Fab region (part of Ig that identifies antigen) of immunoglobulins (By similarity). In turn, Staphylococcus aureus is protected from phagocytic killing via inhibition of Ig Fc region. In addition, the host elicited B-cell response is prevented due to a decrease of antibody-secreting cell proliferation that en
   6063..6443    +  CDS            protein A (fragment): immunoglobulin binding domains of Staphylocuccus aureus protein A
   6456..6703    +  terminator     CYC1 terminator: S. cerevisiae CYC1; transcription terminator for CYC1
   6726..6744    -  promoter       T3 promoter: promoter for bacteriophage T3 RNA polymerase
   6789..6805    -  protein_bind   lac operator: The lac repressor binds to the lac operator to inhibit transcription in E. coli. This inhibition can be relieved by adding lactose or isopropyl-β-D-thiogalactopyranoside (IPTG). lac repressor encoded by lacI
   6813..6843    -  promoter       lac promoter: promoter for the E. coli lac operon
   6858..6879    -  protein_bind   CAP binding site: CAP binding activates transcription in the presence of cAMP. E. coli catabolite activator protein
   6892..6984    -  CDS            lacI (fragment): lac repressor; lacI; The lac repressor binds to the lac operator to inhibit transcription in E. coli. This inhibition can be relieved by adding lactose or isopropyl-β-D-thiogalactopyranoside (IPTG).
   7167..7755    -  rep_origin     ori: high-copy-number ColE1/pMB1/pBR322/pUC origin of replication
   7926..8786    -  CDS            AmpR: β-lactamase; bla; confers resistance to ampicillin, carbenicillin, and related antibiotics
   8787..8891    -  promoter       AmpR promoter: bla
   8986..35      +  CDS            rop (fragment) (across the origin): Rop protein, which maintains plasmids at low copy number; rop
