[The description below was written by a language model from this plasmid's Addgene catalogue record and pLannotate feature annotations shown in this document.]
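Description:
pAG305GPD-ccdB-TAP is an empty Gateway destination vector for protein expression in Saccharomyces cerevisiae, built on the pRS305 integrating backbone. It carries no yeast replication origin or centromere in the annotated features, consistent with the depositor's description of it as an integrating plasmid. It is maintained in yeast by insertion into the genome, with the LEU2 gene and its native promoter providing leucine-prototrophy selection. In E. coli it replicates from a high-copy ColE1/pUC-type origin and carries an f1 origin. Bacterial selection uses ampicillin (AmpR, on the backbone) and chloramphenicol (CmR, within the Gateway cassette). Because the cassette also encodes the gyrase-poisoning toxin CcdB, the unrecombined vector must be propagated in a ccdB-tolerant strain.

The expression unit consists of the strong constitutive GPD (TDH3/GAP) promoter, followed by the attR1–CmR–ccdB–attR2 Gateway cassette, a C-terminal TAP tag and the CYC1 terminator. In an LR recombination reaction with an entry clone, the region between the attR sites is replaced by the gene of interest. Loss of ccdB then allows counter-selection against unreacted vector in ordinary E. coli strains. An open reading frame inserted without a stop codon is read through into the TAP tag, annotated here as a calmodulin-binding peptide followed by immunoglobulin-binding domains of Staphylococcus aureus protein A. This tag supports two-step tandem affinity purification and detection of the fusion protein. Flanking T7 and T3 promoters and lacZα/lac fragments are remnants of the pBluescript-derived backbone. The vector belongs to a suite of yeast Gateway plasmids designed for high-throughput genetic analysis. It suits stable, constitutive expression of TAP-tagged proteins, for example to isolate protein complexes. The depositor notes that the full sequence is provided for reference only and may not match the plasmid exactly.
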