Addgene plasmid #14258: pAG305GPD-ccdB-TAP
Purpose: (Empty Backbone)
Depositing lab: Susan Lindquist. Depositing organization: Whitehead Institute for Biomedical Research. Publication: A suite of Gateway cloning vectors for high-throughput genetic analysis in Saccharomyces cerevisiae. Alberti S, Gitler AD, Lindquist S. Yeast. 2007 Oct . 24(10):913-9. 10.1002/yea.1502 PubMed 17583893.
Backbone
  Vector backbone: pRS305
  Vector type: Yeast Expression ; Gateway Destination
  Selectable markers: LEU2
Growth in bacteria
  Bacterial resistance: Chloramphenicol and Ampicillin, 25 & 100 μg/mL
  Growth temperature: 37°C
  Growth strain: ccdB Survival
  Growth instructions: DB3.1, ccdB Survival
  Copy number: Unknown
Gene/Insert
  Gene/Insert name: None
  Tag / fusion protein: TAP (C terminal on backbone)
  Cloning method: Gateway Cloning
  Sequencing primers: 5′ GPDPro_F
Terms and licenses: Academic/Nonprofit Terms; Industry Terms: Not Available to Industry
Depositor comments: Type of plasmid: integrating. This plasmid contains the Gateway technology from Invitrogen; Invitrogen requires purchasing of Gateway Clonase for carrying out the Gateway recombinational cloning reaction http://www.invitrogen.com Please note that the full plasmid sequence is provided as a reference only, and may not match the exact sequence of the plasmid.
How to cite: pAG305GPD-ccdB-TAP was a gift from Susan Lindquist (Addgene plasmid # 14258 ; http://n2t.net/addgene:14258 ; RRID:Addgene_14258)
