>Addgene plasmid #14258 | pAG305GPD-ccdB-TAP | addgene partial sequence | sequence record 20731 | 14258 with pRS_marker
GAGGGAACTTTCACCATTATGGGAAATGGTTCAAGAAGGTATTGACTTAAACTCCATCAAATGGTCAGGT
CATTGAGTGTTTTTTATTTGTTGTATTTTTTTTTTTTTAGAGAAAATCCTCCAATATATAAATTAGGAAT
CATAGTTTCATGATTTTCTGTTACACCTAACTTTTTGTGTGGTGCCCTCCTCCTTGTCAATATTAATGTT
AAAGTGCAATTCTTTTTCCTTATCACGTTGAGCCATTAGTATCAATTTGCTTACCTGTATTCCTTTACAT
CCTCCTTTTTCTCCTTCTTGATAAATGTATGTAGATTGCGTATATAGTTTCGTCTACCCTATGAACATAT
TCCATTTTGTAATTTCGTGTCGTTTCTATTATGAATTTCATTTATAAAGTTTATGTACAAATATCATAAA
AAAAGAGAATCTTTTTAAGCAAGGATTTTCTTAACTTCTTCGGCGACAGCATCACCGACTTCGGTGGTAC
TGTTGGAACCACCTAAATCACCAGTTCTGATACCTGCATCCAAAACCTTTTTAACTGCATCTTCAATGGC
CTTACCTTCTTCAGGCAAGTTCAATGACAATTTCAACA
