>Addgene plasmid #14258 | pAG305GPD-ccdB-TAP | addgene partial sequence | sequence record 20732 | 14258 with GW5
AAAGTGTAAAGCCTGGGGGTGCCTAATGCGGCCGCCATAGTGACTGGATATGTTGTGTTTTACAGTATTA
TGTAGTCTGTTTTTTATGCAAAATCTAATTTAATATATTGATATTTATATCATTTTACGTTTCTCGTTCA
GCTTTTTTGTACAAACTTGTGATGGGGGATCCACTAGTTCTAGAATCCGTCGAAACTAAGTTCTGGTGTT
TTAAAACTAAAAAAAAGACTAACTATAAAAGTAGAATTTAAGAAGTTTAAGAAATAGATTTACAGAATTA
CAATCAATACCTACCGTCTTTATATACTTATTAGTCAAGTAGGGGAATAATTTCAGGGAACTGGTTTCAA
CCTTTTTTTTCAGCTTTTTCCAAATCAGAGAGAGCAGAAGGTAATAGAAGGTGTAAGAAAATGAGATAGA
TACATGCGTGGGTCAATTGCCTTGTGTCATCATTTACTCCAGGCAGGTTGCATCACTCCATTGAGGTTGT
GCCCGTTTTTTGCCTGTTTGTGCCCCTGTTCTCTGTAGTTGCGCTAAGAGAATGGACCTATGAACTGATG
GTTGGTGAAGAAAACAATATTTTGGTGCTGGGATTCTTTTTTTTTCTGGATGCCAGCTTAAAAAGCGGGC
TCCATTATATTTAGTGGATGCCAGGAATAAACTGTTCACCCAGACACCTACGATGTTATATATTCTGTGT
AACC
