>Addgene plasmid #14258 | pAG305GPD-ccdB-TAP | addgene partial sequence | sequence record 20733 | 14258 with GW3
GGTCTCGTTATCGGGGAAAAGTGGCTGATCTCAGCCACCGCGAAAATGACATCAAAAACGCCATTAACCT
GATGTTCTGGGGAATATAAATGTCAGGCTCCCTTATACACAGCCAGTCTGCAGGTCGACCATAGTGACTG
GATATGTTGTGTTTTACAGTATTATGTAGTCTGTTTTTTATGCAAAATCTAATTTAATATATTGATATTT
ATATCATTTTACGTTTCTCGTTCAGCTTTCTTGTACAAAGTGGTGATGGGCTGCAGGAATTCGATATCAA
GCTTATCGATAGGTGGACCAGGTGGTGGAATGAAGCGACGATGGAAAAAGAATTTCATAGCCGTCTCAGC
AGCCAACCGCTTTAAGAAAATCTCATCCTCCGGGGCACTTGATTATGGTACCCCAACTACTGCTTCTGAA
AATCTATATTTTCAAGGTGAACTAAAAACTGCTGCTTTGGCTCAACATGCGATTAAGGGTGAAGCTCAAA
AACTTAATGACTCTCAAGCTCCAAAAGCTGATGCGCAACAAAATAACTTCAACAAAGATCAACAAAGCGC
CTTCTATGAAATCTTGAACATGCCTAACTTAAACGAAGCGCAACGTAACGGCTTCATTCAAAGTCTTAAA
GACGACCCAAGCCAAAGCACTAACGTTTTAGGTGAAGCTAAAAAATTAAACGAATCTCAAGCACCGAAAG
CTGATAACAATTT
